>Addgene plasmid #107911 | pWT062d | addgene full sequence | sequence record 207321 | Addgene NGS Result
GCGAACGCTCCTCACCATACGAAAGACCTTGAATCCTATGCTTCGAACGCTCACGTCATCAACCCGCTCC
AAGGAATCGCGGGCCCAGTGTCACTAGGCGGGAACACCCAGCGCGCGTGCGCCCTGGCAGGAAGATGGCT
GTGAGGGACAGGGGAGTGGCGCCCTGCAATATTTGCATGTCGCTATGTGTTCTGGGAAATCACCATAAAC
GTGAAATGTCTTTGGATTTGGGAATCTTATAAGTCCCTATCAGTGATAGAGATCCCACAGGACGGTCACC
TTTGGGGGTTTTAGAGCTAGAAATAGCAAGTTAAAATAAGGCTAGTCCGTTATCAACTTGAAAAAGTGGC
ACCGAGTCGGTGCTTTTTTTAAGCTTGGGCCGCTCGAGGTACCTCTCTACATATGACATGTGAGCAAAAG
GCCAGCAAAAGGCCAGGAACCGTAAAAAGGCCGCGTTGCTGGCGTTTTTCCATAGGCTCCGCCCCCCTGA
CGAGCATCACAAAAATCGACGCTCAAGTCAGAGGTGGCGAAACCCGACAGGACTATAAAGATACCAGGCG
TTTCCCCCTGGAAGCTCCCTCGTGCGCTCTCCTGTTCCGACCCTGCCGCTTACCGGATACCTGTCCGCCT
TTCTCCCTTCGGGAAGCGTGGCGCTTTCTCATAGCTCACGCTGTAGGTATCTCAGTTCGGTGTAGGTCGT
TCGCTCCAAGCTGGGCTGTGTGCACGAACCCCCCGTTCAGCCCGACCGCTGCGCCTTATCCGGTAACTAT
CGTCTTGAGTCCAACCCGGTAAGACACGACTTATCGCCACTGGCAGCAGCCACTGGTAACAGGATTAGCA
GAGCGAGGTATGTAGGCGGTGCTACAGAGTTCTTGAAGTGGTGGCCTAACTACGGCTACACTAGAAGAAC
AGTATTTGGTATCTGCGCTCTGCTGAAGCCAGTTACCTTCGGAAAAAGAGTTGGTAGCTCTTGATCCGGC
AAACAAACCACCGCTGGTAGCGGTGGTTTTTTTGTTTGCAAGCAGCAGATTACGCGCAGAAAAAAAGGAT
CTCAAGAAGATCCTTTGATCTTTTCTACGGGGTCTGACGCTCAGTGGAACGAAAACTCACGTTAAGGGAT
TTTGGTCATGAGATTATCAAAAAGGATCTTCACCTAGATCCTTTTAAATTAAAAATGAAGTTTTAAATCA
ATCTAAAGTATATATGAGTAAACTTGGTCTGACAGTTACCAATGCTTAATCAGTGAGGCACCTATCTCAG
CGATCTGTCTATTTCGTTCATCCATAGTTGCCTGACTCCCCGTCGTGTAGATAACTACGATACGGGAGGG
CTTACCATCTGGCCCCAGTGCTGCAATGATACCGCGAGACCCACGCTCACCGGCTCCAGATTTATCAGCA
ATAAACCAGCCAGCCGGAAGGGCCGAGCGCAGAAGTGGTCCTGCAACTTTATCCGCCTCCATCCAGTCTA
TTAATTGTTGCCGGGAAGCTAGAGTAAGTAGTTCGCCAGTTAATAGTTTGCGCAACGTTGTTGCCATTGC
TACAGGCATCGTGGTGTCACGCTCGTCGTTTGGTATGGCTTCATTCAGCTCCGGTTCCCAACGATCAAGG
CGAGTTACATGATCCCCCATGTTGTGCAAAAAAGCGGTTAGCTCCTTCGGTCCTCCGATCGTTGTCAGAA
GTAAGTTGGCCGCAGTGTTATCACTCATGGTTATGGCAGCACTGCATAATTCTCTTACTGTCATGCCATC
CGTAAGATGCTTTTCTGTGACTGGTGAGTACTCAACCAAGTCATTCTGAGAATAGTGTATGCGGCGACCG
AGTTGCTCTTGCCCGGCGTCAATACGGGATAATACCGCGCCACATAGCAGAACTTTAAAAGTGCTCATCA
TTGGAAAACGTTCTTCGGGGCGAAAACTCTCAAGGATCTTACCGCTGTTGAGATCCAGTTCGATGTAACC
CACTCGTGCACCCAACTGATCTTCAGCATCTTTTACTTTCACCAGCGTTTCTGGGTGAGCAAAAACAGGA
AGGCAAAATGCCGCAAAAAAGGGAATAAGGGCGACACGGAAATGTTGAATACTCATACTCTTCCTTTTTC
AATATTATTGAAGCATTTATCAGGGTTATTGTCTCATGAGCGGATACATATTTGAATGTATTTAGAAAAA
TAAACAAATAGGGGTTCCGCGCACATTTCCCCGAAAAGTGCCACCT
Features (pLannotate 1.2.2; 6 found; start..end, strand, type, name):
     45..244     +  promoter       H1 promoter (fragment): human H1 RNA promoter
    244..263     +  promoter       PLtetO-1 promoter (fragment): modified phage lambda PL promoter with tet operator sites (Lutz and Bujard, 1997)
    288..363     +  misc_RNA       gRNA scaffold: guide RNA scaffold for the Streptococcus pyogenes CRISPR/Cas9 system
    467..1055    -  rep_origin     ori: high-copy-number ColE1/pMB1/pBR322/pUC origin of replication
   1226..2086    -  CDS            AmpR: β-lactamase; bla; confers resistance to ampicillin, carbenicillin, and related antibiotics
   2087..2191    -  promoter       AmpR promoter: bla
