[The description below was written by a language model from this plasmid's Addgene catalogue record and pLannotate feature annotations shown in this document.]
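Description:
pWT062d is a compact (about 2.2 kb) mammalian expression plasmid built on the pFYF1327 backbone that delivers a single tetracycline-regulatable guide RNA. It is designated the W2m.2-4 writing plasmid of the CAMERA2m system, a CRISPR-based platform for recording cellular events in mammalian cells. For propagation in E. coli it carries a high-copy ColE1/pUC-type origin of replication and a β-lactamase (AmpR) gene under its native bla promoter, giving ampicillin selection. No mammalian selection marker, reporter or viral element is annotated, so the plasmid appears intended for transient delivery alongside the other components of the system.

The payload, named H1-TetR-sgRNA B, consists of a human H1 RNA polymerase III promoter fragment followed immediately by a short element that the automated annotation matches to the tet operator portion of PLtetO-1. This is best read as a tet operator site embedded at the 3' end of the H1 promoter rather than a functional bacterial promoter. Downstream lie the synthetic spacer of "sgRNA B" and the Streptococcus pyogenes Cas9 guide RNA scaffold. In this arrangement, Tet repressor binding to the operator would block transcription of the guide, and tetracycline-class inducers would relieve repression, so guide production, and hence Cas9-directed writing at the target, is coupled to the presence of the stimulus. Despite the insert name, no TetR coding sequence is annotated, and there is little room for one in a plasmid of this size. The repressor and the Cas9-derived effector are therefore presumably supplied from other constructs. The record does not state the target of sgRNA B.
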