Addgene plasmid #107911: pWT062d
Purpose: W2m.2-4 plasmid. Contains H1-TetR-sgRNA B and is ppart of the CAMERA2m system for cellular recording in mammalian cells
Depositing lab: David Liu. Depositing organization: Broad Institute. Publication: Rewritable multi-event analog recording in bacterial and mammalian cells. Tang W, Liu DR. Science. 2018 Feb 15. pii: science.aap8992. doi: 10.1126/science.aap8992. PubMed 29449507.
Backbone
  Vector backbone: pFYF1327
  Vector type: Mammalian Expression
Growth in bacteria
  Bacterial resistance: Ampicillin, 100 μg/mL
  Growth temperature: 37°C
  Growth strain: DH5alpha
  Copy number: High Copy
Gene/Insert
  Gene/Insert name: H1-TetR-sgRNA B
  gRNA/shRNA sequence: CAGGACGGTCACCTTTGGGGGTTTTAGAGCTAGAAATAGCAAGTTAAAATAAGGCTAGTCCGTTATCAACTTGAAAAAGTGGCACCGAGTCGGTGCTTTTTTT
  Species: Synthetic
  Cloning method: Unknown
Terms and licenses: Academic/Nonprofit Terms; Industry Terms: Not Available to Industry
Depositor comments: CloE1
How to cite: pWT062d was a gift from David Liu (Addgene plasmid # 107911 ; http://n2t.net/addgene:107911 ; RRID:Addgene_107911)
